>Addgene plasmid #112401 | pZNF507.1.0-gDNA | depositor full sequence | sequence record 211792 | Full Sequence
TAGAGCTAGAAATAGCAAGTTAAAATAAGGCTAGTCCGTTATCAACTTGAAAAAGTGGCACCGAGTCGGT
GCTTTTTTGTTTTAGAGCTAGAAATAGCAAGTTAAAATAAGGCTAGTCCGTTTTTAGCGCGTGCGCCAAT
TCTGCAGACAAATGGCTCTAGAGGTACCCGTTACATAACTTACGGTAAATGGCCCGCCTGGCTGACCGCC
CAACGACCCCCGCCCATTGACGTCAATAGTAACGCCAATAGGGACTTTCCATTGACGTCAATGGGTGGAG
TATTTACGGTAAACTGCCCACTTGGCAGTACATCAAGTGTATCATATGCCAAGTACGCCCCCTATTGACG
TCAATGACGGTAAATGGCCCGCCTGGCATTGTGCCCAGTACATGACCTTATGGGACTTTCCTACTTGGCA
GTACATCTACGTATTAGTCATCGCTATTACCATGGTCGAGGTGAGCCCCACGTTCTGCTTCACTCTCCCC
ATCTCCCCCCCCTCCCCACCCCCAATTTTGTATTTATTTATTTTTTAATTATTTTGTGCAGCGATGGGGG
CGGGGGGGGGGGGGGGGCGCGCGCCAGGCGGGGCGGGGCGGGGCGAGGGGCGGGGCGGGGCGAGGCGGAG
AGGTGCGGCGGCAGCCAATCAGAGCGGCGCGCTCCGAAAGTTTCCTTTTATGGCGAGGCGGCGGCGGCGG
CGGCCCTATAAAAAGCGAAGCGCGCGGCGGGCGGGAGTCGCTGCGACGCTGCCTTCGCCCCGTGCCCCGC
TCCGCCGCCGCCTCGCGCCGCCCGCCCCGGCTCTGACTGACCGCGTTACTCCCACAGGTGAGCGGGCGGG
ACGGCCCTTCTCCTCCGGGCTGTAATTAGCTGAGCAAGAGGTAAGGGTTTAAGGGATGGTTGGTTGGTGG
GGTATTAATGTTTAATTACCTGGAGCACCTGCCTGAAATCACTTTTTTTCAGGTTGGACCGGTGCCACCA
TGGACTATAAGGACCACGACGGAGACTACAAGGATCATGATATTGATTACAAAGACGATGACGATAAGAT
GGCCCCAAAGAAGAAGCGGAAGGTCGGTATCCACGGAGTCCCAGCAGCCGACAAGAAGTACAGCATCGGC
CTGGACATCGGCACCAACTCTGTGGGCTGGGCCGTGATCACCGACGAGTACAAGGTGCCCAGCAAGAAAT
TCAAGGTGCTGGGCAACACCGACCGGCACAGCATCAAGAAGAACCTGATCGGAGCCCTGCTGTTCGACAG
CGGCGAAACAGCCGAGGCCACCCGGCTGAAGAGAACCGCCAGAAGAAGATACACCAGACGGAAGAACCGG
ATCTGCTATCTGCAAGAGATCTTCAGCAACGAGATGGCCAAGGTGGACGACAGCTTCTTCCACAGACTGG
AAGAGTCCTTCCTGGTGGAAGAGGATAAGAAGCACGAGCGGCACCCCATCTTCGGCAACATCGTGGACGA
GGTGGCCTACCACGAGAAGTACCCCACCATCTACCACCTGAGAAAGAAACTGGTGGACAGCACCGACAAG
GCCGACCTGCGGCTGATCTATCTGGCCCTGGCCCACATGATCAAGTTCCGGGGCCACTTCCTGATCGAGG
GCGACCTGAACCCCGACAACAGCGACGTGGACAAGCTGTTCATCCAGCTGGTGCAGACCTACAACCAGCT
GTTCGAGGAAAACCCCATCAACGCCAGCGGCGTGGACGCCAAGGCCATCCTGTCTGCCAGACTGAGCAAG
AGCAGACGGCTGGAAAATCTGATCGCCCAGCTGCCCGGCGAGAAGAAGAATGGCCTGTTCGGAAACCTGA
TTGCCCTGAGCCTGGGCCTGACCCCCAACTTCAAGAGCAACTTCGACCTGGCCGAGGATGCCAAACTGCA
GCTGAGCAAGGACACCTACGACGACGACCTGGACAACCTGCTGGCCCAGATCGGCGACCAGTACGCCGAC
CTGTTTCTGGCCGCCAAGAACCTGTCCGACGCCATCCTGCTGAGCGACATCCTGAGAGTGAACACCGAGA
TCACCAAGGCCCCCCTGAGCGCCTCTATGATCAAGAGATACGACGAGCACCACCAGGACCTGACCCTGCT
GAAAGCTCTCGTGCGGCAGCAGCTGCCTGAGAAGTACAAAGAGATTTTCTTCGACCAGAGCAAGAACGGC
TACGCCGGCTACATTGACGGCGGAGCCAGCCAGGAAGAGTTCTACAAGTTCATCAAGCCCATCCTGGAAA
AGATGGACGGCACCGAGGAACTGCTCGTGAAGCTGAACAGAGAGGACCTGCTGCGGAAGCAGCGGACCTT
CGACAACGGCAGCATCCCCCACCAGATCCACCTGGGAGAGCTGCACGCCATTCTGCGGCGGCAGGAAGAT
TTTTACCCATTCCTGAAGGACAACCGGGAAAAGATCGAGAAGATCCTGACCTTCCGCATCCCCTACTACG
TGGGCCCTCTGGCCAGGGGAAACAGCAGATTCGCCTGGATGACCAGAAAGAGCGAGGAAACCATCACCCC
CTGGAACTTCGAGGAAGTGGTGGACAAGGGCGCTTCCGCCCAGAGCTTCATCGAGCGGATGACCAACTTC
GATAAGAACCTGCCCAACGAGAAGGTGCTGCCCAAGCACAGCCTGCTGTACGAGTACTTCACCGTGTATA
ACGAGCTGACCAAAGTGAAATACGTGACCGAGGGAATGAGAAAGCCCGCCTTCCTGAGCGGCGAGCAGAA
AAAGGCCATCGTGGACCTGCTGTTCAAGACCAACCGGAAAGTGACCGTGAAGCAGCTGAAAGAGGACTAC
TTCAAGAAAATCGAGTGCTTCGACTCCGTGGAAATCTCCGGCGTGGAAGATCGGTTCAACGCCTCCCTGG
GCACATACCACGATCTGCTGAAAATTATCAAGGACAAGGACTTCCTGGACAATGAGGAAAACGAGGACAT
TCTGGAAGATATCGTGCTGACCCTGACACTGTTTGAGGACAGAGAGATGATCGAGGAACGGCTGAAAACC
TATGCCCACCTGTTCGACGACAAAGTGATGAAGCAGCTGAAGCGGCGGAGATACACCGGCTGGGGCAGGC
TGAGCCGGAAGCTGATCAACGGCATCCGGGACAAGCAGTCCGGCAAGACAATCCTGGATTTCCTGAAGTC
CGACGGCTTCGCCAACAGAAACTTCATGCAGCTGATCCACGACGACAGCCTGACCTTTAAAGAGGACATC
CAGAAAGCCCAGGTGTCCGGCCAGGGCGATAGCCTGCACGAGCACATTGCCAATCTGGCCGGCAGCCCCG
CCATTAAGAAGGGCATCCTGCAGACAGTGAAGGTGGTGGACGAGCTCGTGAAAGTGATGGGCCGGCACAA
GCCCGAGAACATCGTGATCGAAATGGCCAGAGAGAACCAGACCACCCAGAAGGGACAGAAGAACAGCCGC
GAGAGAATGAAGCGGATCGAAGAGGGCATCAAAGAGCTGGGCAGCCAGATCCTGAAAGAACACCCCGTGG
AAAACACCCAGCTGCAGAACGAGAAGCTGTACCTGTACTACCTGCAGAATGGGCGGGATATGTACGTGGA
CCAGGAACTGGACATCAACCGGCTGTCCGACTACGATGTGGACCATATCGTGCCTCAGAGCTTTCTGAAG
GACGACTCCATCGACAACAAGGTGCTGACCAGAAGCGACAAGAACCGGGGCAAGAGCGACAACGTGCCCT
CCGAAGAGGTCGTGAAGAAGATGAAGAACTACTGGCGGCAGCTGCTGAACGCCAAGCTGATTACCCAGAG
AAAGTTCGACAATCTGACCAAGGCCGAGAGAGGCGGCCTGAGCGAACTGGATAAGGCCGGCTTCATCAAG
AGACAGCTGGTGGAAACCCGGCAGATCACAAAGCACGTGGCACAGATCCTGGACTCCCGGATGAACACTA
AGTACGACGAGAATGACAAGCTGATCCGGGAAGTGAAAGTGATCACCCTGAAGTCCAAGCTGGTGTCCGA
TTTCCGGAAGGATTTCCAGTTTTACAAAGTGCGCGAGATCAACAACTACCACCACGCCCACGACGCCTAC
CTGAACGCCGTCGTGGGAACCGCCCTGATCAAAAAGTACCCTAAGCTGGAAAGCGAGTTCGTGTACGGCG
ACTACAAGGTGTACGACGTGCGGAAGATGATCGCCAAGAGCGAGCAGGAAATCGGCAAGGCTACCGCCAA
GTACTTCTTCTACAGCAACATCATGAACTTTTTCAAGACCGAGATTACCCTGGCCAACGGCGAGATCCGG
AAGCGGCCTCTGATCGAGACAAACGGCGAAACCGGGGAGATCGTGTGGGATAAGGGCCGGGATTTTGCCA
CCGTGCGGAAAGTGCTGAGCATGCCCCAAGTGAATATCGTGAAAAAGACCGAGGTGCAGACAGGCGGCTT
CAGCAAAGAGTCTATCCTGCCCAAGAGGAACAGCGATAAGCTGATCGCCAGAAAGAAGGACTGGGACCCT
AAGAAGTACGGCGGCTTCGACAGCCCCACCGTGGCCTATTCTGTGCTGGTGGTGGCCAAAGTGGAAAAGG
GCAAGTCCAAGAAACTGAAGAGTGTGAAAGAGCTGCTGGGGATCACCATCATGGAAAGAAGCAGCTTCGA
GAAGAATCCCATCGACTTTCTGGAAGCCAAGGGCTACAAAGAAGTGAAAAAGGACCTGATCATCAAGCTG
CCTAAGTACTCCCTGTTCGAGCTGGAAAACGGCCGGAAGAGAATGCTGGCCTCTGCCGGCGAACTGCAGA
AGGGAAACGAACTGGCCCTGCCCTCCAAATATGTGAACTTCCTGTACCTGGCCAGCCACTATGAGAAGCT
GAAGGGCTCCCCCGAGGATAATGAGCAGAAACAGCTGTTTGTGGAACAGCACAAGCACTACCTGGACGAG
ATCATCGAGCAGATCAGCGAGTTCTCCAAGAGAGTGATCCTGGCCGACGCTAATCTGGACAAAGTGCTGT
CCGCCTACAACAAGCACCGGGATAAGCCCATCAGAGAGCAGGCCGAGAATATCATCCACCTGTTTACCCT
GACCAATCTGGGAGCCCCTGCCGCCTTCAAGTACTTTGACACCACCATCGACCGGAAGAGGTACACCAGC
ACCAAAGAGGTGCTGGACGCCACCCTGATCCACCAGAGCATCACCGGCCTGTACGAGACACGGATCGACC
TGTCTCAGCTGGGAGGCGACAAAAGGCCGGCGGCCACGAAAAAGGCCGGCCAGGCAAAAAAGAAAAAGTA
AGAATTCCTAGAGCTCGCTGATCAGCCTCGACTGTGCCTTCTAGTTGCCAGCCATCTGTTGTTTGCCCCT
CCCCCGTGCCTTCCTTGACCCTGGAAGGTGCCACTCCCACTGTCCTTTCCTAATAAAATGAGGAAATTGC
ATCGCATTGTCTGAGTAGGTGTCATTCTATTCTGGGGGGTGGGGTGGGGCAGGACAGCAAGGGGGAGGAT
TGGGAAGAGAATAGCAGGCATGCTGGGGAGCGGCCGCAGGAACCCCTAGTGATGGAGTTGGCCACTCCCT
CTCTGCGCGCTCGCTCGCTCACTGAGGCCGGGCGACCAAAGGTCGCCCGACGCCCGGGCTTTGCCCGGGC
GGCCTCAGTGAGCGAGCGAGCGCGCAGCTGCCTGCAGGGGCGCCTGATGCGGTATTTTCTCCTTACGCAT
CTGTGCGGTATTTCACACCGCATA
[142 nt withheld, positions 5695-5836]
C
[141 nt withheld, positions 5838-5978]
CCTTTGACGTTGGAGTCCACGTTCTTT
[37 nt withheld, positions 6006-6042]
ACCCTATCTCGGGCTATTCTTTTGATTTATAAGGGATTTTGCCGATTTCGGCCTATTGGTTAAAAAATGA
GCTGATTTAACAAAAATTTAACGCGAATTTTAACAAAATATTAACGTTTACAATTTTATGGTGCACTCTC
AGTACAATCTGCTCTGATGCCGCATAGTTAAGCCAGCCCCGACACCCGCCAACACCCGCTGACGCGCCCT
GACGGGCTTGTCTGCTCCCGGCATCCGCTTACAGACAAGCTGTGACCGTCTCCGGGAGCTGCATGTGTCA
GAGGTTTTCACCGTCATCACCGAAACGCGCGAGACGAAAGGGCCTCGTGATACGCCTATTTTTATAGGTT
AATGTCATGATAATAATGGTTTCTTAGACGTCAGGTGGCACTTTTCGGGGAAATGTGCGCGGAACCCCTA
TTTGTTTATTTTTCTAAATACATTCAAATATGTATCCGCTCATGAGACAATAACCCTGATAAATGCTTCA
ATAATATTGAAAAAGGAAGAGTATGAGTATTCAACATTTCCGTGTCGCCCTTATTCCCTTTTTTGCGGCA
TTTTGCCTTCCTGTTTTTGCTCACCCAGAAACGCTGGTGAAAGTAAAAGATGCTGAAGATCAGTTGGGTG
CACGAGTGGGTTACATCGAACTGGATCTCAACAGCGGTAAGATCCTTGAGAGTTTTCGCCCCGAAGAACG
TTTTCCAATGATGAGCACTTTTAAAGTTCTGCTATGTGGCGCGGTATTATCCCGTATTGACGCCGGGCAA
GAGCAACTCGGTCGCCGCATACACTATTCTCAGAATGACTTGGTTGAGTACTCACCAGTCACAGAAAAGC
ATCTTACGGATGGCATGACAGTAAGAGAATTATGCAGTGCTGCCATAACCATGAGTGATAACACTGCGGC
CAACTTACTTCTGACAACGATCGGAGGACCGAAGGAGCTAACCGCTTTTTTGCACAACATGGGGGATCAT
GTAACTCGCCTTGATCGTTGGGAACCGGAGCTGAATGAAGCCATACCAAACGACGAGCGTGACACCACGA
TGCCTGTAGCAATGGCAACAACGTTGCGCAAACTATTAACTGGCGAACTACTTACTCTAGCTTCCCGGCA
ACAATTAATAGACTGGATGGAGGCGGATAAAGTTGCAGGACCACTTCTGCGCTCGGCCCTTCCGGCTGGC
TGGTTTATTGCTGATAAATCTGGAGCCGGTGAGCGTGGAAGCCGCGGTATCATTGCAGCACTGGGGCCAG
ATGGTAAGCCCTCCCGTATCGTAGTTATCTACACGACGGGGAGTCAGGCAACTATGGATGAACGAAATAG
ACAGATCGCTGAGATAGGTGCCTCACTGATTAAGCATTGGTAACTGTCAGACCAAGTTTACTCATATATA
CTTTAGATTGATTTAAAACTTCATTTTTAATTTAAAAGGATCTAGGTGAAGATCCTTTTTGATAATCTCA
TGACCAAAATCCCTTAACGTGAGTTTTCGTTCCACTGAGCGTCAGACCCCGTAGAAAAGATCAAAGGATC
TTCTTGAGATCCTTTTTTTCTGCGCGTAATCTGCTGCTTGCAAACAAAAAAACCACCGCTACCAGCGGTG
GTTTGTTTGCCGGATCAAGAGCTACCAACTCTTTTTCCGAAGGTAACTGGCTTCAGCAGAGCGCAGATAC
CAAATACTGTCCTTCTAGTGTAGCCGTAGTTAGGCCACCACTTCAAGAACTCTGTAGCACCGCCTACATA
CCTCGCTCTGCTAATCCTGTTACCAGTGGCTGCTGCCAGTGGCGATAAGTCGTGTCTTACCGGGTTGGAC
TCAAGACGATAGTTACCGGATAAGGCGCAGCGGTCGGGCTGAACGGGGGGTTCGTGCACACAGCCCAGCT
TGGAGCGAACGACCTACACCGAACTGAGATACCTACAGCGTGAGCTATGAGAAAGCGCCACGCTTCCCGA
AGGGAGAAAGGCGGACAGGTATCCGGTAAGCGGCAGGGTCGGAACAGGAGAGCGCACGAGGGAGCTTCCA
GGGGGAAACGCCTGGTATCTTTATAGTCCTGTCGGGTTTCGCCACCTCTGACTTGAGCGTCGATTTTTGT
GATGCTCGTCAGGGGGGCGGAGCCTATGGAAAAACGCCAGCAACGCGGCCTTTTTACGGTTCCTGGCCTT
TTGCTGGCCTTTTGCTCACATGTGAGGGCCTATTTCCCATGATTCCTTCATATTTGCATATACGATACAA
GGCTGTTAGAGAGATAATTGGAATTAATTTGACTGTAAACACAAAGATATTAGTACAAAATACGTGACGT
AGAAAGTAATAATTTCTTGGGTAGTTTGCAGTTTTAAAATTATGTTTTAAAATGGACTATCATATGCTTA
CCGTAACTTGAAAGTATTTCGATTTCTTGGCTTTATATATCTTGTGGAAAGGACGAAACACCAGCTCTAA
ACACAAATTAGGGTTT
Features (pLannotate 1.2.2; 18 found; start..end, strand, type, name):
     79..122     +  misc_RNA       gRNA scaffold (fragment): guide RNA scaffold for the Streptococcus pyogenes CRISPR/Cas9 system
    169..454     +  enhancer       CMV enhancer: human cytomegalovirus immediate early enhancer; contains an 18-bp deletion relative to the standard CMV enhancer
    456..733     +  promoter       chicken β-actin promoter: No description available
    734..962     +  intron         hybrid intron: hybrid between chicken β-actin (CBA) and minute virus of mice (MMV) introns (Gray et al., 2011)
   1100..2701    +  CDS            Cas9(N): N-terminal portion of Streptococcus pyogenes Cas9 (Zetsche et al., 2015)
   2702..5200    +  CDS            Cas9(C): C-terminal portion of Streptococcus pyogenes Cas9 (Zetsche et al., 2015)
   5201..5248    +  CDS            nucleoplasmin NLS: bipartite nuclear localization signal from nucleoplasmin
   5282..5393    +  polyA_signal   bGH poly(A) signal: bovine growth hormone polyadenylation signal
   5498..5638    +  repeat_region  AAV2 ITR: inverted terminal repeat of adeno-associated virus serotype 2 inverted
   5643..5694    -  misc_feature   bom (fragment): basis of mobility region from pBR322
   5713..6093    +  rep_origin     M13 ori (sequence partly withheld): M13 bacteriophage origin of replication; arrow indicates direction of (+) strand synthesis
   6169..6218    -  misc_feature   bom (fragment): basis of mobility region from pBR322
   6320..6355    -  CDS            rop (fragment): Rop protein, which maintains plasmids at low copy number; rop
   6450..6554    +  promoter       AmpR promoter: bla
   6555..7415    +  CDS            AmpR: β-lactamase; bla; confers resistance to ampicillin, carbenicillin, and related antibiotics
   7586..8174    +  rep_origin     ori: high-copy-number ColE1/pMB1/pBR322/pUC origin of replication
   8236..8476    +  promoter       U6 promoter: RNA polymerase III promoter for human U6 snRNA
   8505..72      +  misc_RNA       gRNA scaffold (across the origin): guide RNA scaffold for the Streptococcus pyogenes CRISPR/Cas9 system
