>Addgene plasmid #112401 | pZNF507.1.0-gDNA | addgene full sequence | sequence record 230255 | Addgene NGS Result
TAGAGCTAGAAATAGCAAGTTAAAATAAGGCTAGTCCGTTATCAACTTGAAAAAGTGGCACCGAGTCGGT
GCTTTTTTGTTTTAGAGCTAGAAATAGCAAGTTAAAATAAGGCTAGTCCGTTTTTAGCGCGTGCGCCAAT
TCTGCAGACAAATGGCTCTAGAGGTACCCGTTACATAACTTACGGTAAATGGCCCGCCTGGCTGACCGCC
CAACGACCCCCGCCCATTGACGTCAATAGTAACGCCAATAGGGACTTTCCATTGACGTCAATGGGTGGAG
TATTTACGGTAAACTGCCCACTTGGCAGTACATCAAGTGTATCATATGCCAAGTACGCCCCCTATTGACG
TCAATGACGGTAAATGGCCCGCCTGGCATTGTGCCCAGTACATGACCTTATGGGACTTTCCTACTTGGCA
GTACATCTACGTATTAGTCATCGCTATTACCATGGTCGAGGTGAGCCCCACGTTCTGCTTCACTCTCCCC
ATCTCCCCCCCCTCCCCACCCCCAATTTTGTATTTATTTATTTTTTAATTATTTTGTGCAGCGATGGGGG
CGGGGGGGGGGGGGGGGCGCGCGCCRGGSGGGGGGGGGGGGGGGGGGGGGGGGGGGGGGGSGRGGCGGRG
RGGTGCGGCGGCAGCCAATCAGAGCGGCGCGCTCCGAAAGTTTCCTTTTATGGCGAGGCGGCGGCGGCGG
CGGCCCTATAAAAAGCGAAGCGCGCGGCGGGCGGGAGTCGCTGCGCGCTGCCTTCGCCCCGTGCCCCGCT
CCGCCGCCGCCTCGCGCCGCCCGCCCCGGCTCTGACTGACCGCGTTACTCCCACAGGTGAGCGGGCGGGA
CGGCCCTTCTCCTCCGGGCTGTAATTAGCTGAGCAAGAGGTAAGGGTTTAAGGGATGGTTGGTTGGTGGG
GTATTAATGTTTAATTACCTGGAGCACCTGCCTGAAATCACTTTTTTTCAGGTTGGACCGGTGCCACCAT
GGACTATAAGGACCACGACGGAGACTACAAGGATCATGATATTGATTACAAAGACGATGACGATAAGATG
GCCCCAAAGAAGAAGCGGAAGGTCGGTATCCACGGAGTCCCAGCAGCCGACAAGAAGTACAGCATCGGCC
TGGACATCGGCACCAACTCTGTGGGCTGGGCCGTGATCACCGACGAGTACAAGGTGCCCAGCAAGAAATT
CAAGGTGCTGGGCAACACCGACCGGCACAGCATCAAGAAGAACCTGATCGGAGCCCTGCTGTTCGACAGC
GGCGAAACAGCCGAGGCCACCCGGCTGAAGAGAACCGCCAGAAGAAGATACACCAGACGGAAGAACCGGA
TCTGCTATCTGCAAGAGATCTTCAGCAACGAGATGGCCAAGGTGGACGACAGCTTCTTCCACAGACTGGA
AGAGTCCTTCCTGGTGGAAGAGGATAAGAAGCACGAGCGGCACCCCATCTTCGGCAACATCGTGGACGAG
GTGGCCTACCACGAGAAGTACCCCACCATCTACCACCTGAGAAAGAAACTGGTGGACAGCACCGACAAGG
CCGACCTGCGGCTGATCTATCTGGCCCTGGCCCACATGATCAAGTTCCGGGGCCACTTCCTGATCGAGGG
CGACCTGAACCCCGACAACAGCGACGTGGACAAGCTGTTCATCCAGCTGGTGCAGACCTACAACCAGCTG
TTCGAGGAAAACCCCATCAACGCCAGCGGCGTGGACGCCAAGGCCATCCTGTCTGCCAGACTGAGCAAGA
GCAGACGGCTGGAAAATCTGATCGCCCAGCTGCCCGGCGAGAAGAAGAATGGCCTGTTCGGAAACCTGAT
TGCCCTGAGCCTGGGCCTGACCCCCAACTTCAAGAGCAACTTCGACCTGGCCGAGGATGCCAAACTGCAG
CTGAGCAAGGACACCTACGACGACGACCTGGACAACCTGCTGGCCCAGATCGGCGACCAGTACGCCGACC
TGTTTCTGGCCGCCAAGAACCTGTCCGACGCCATCCTGCTGAGCGACATCCTGAGAGTGAACACCGAGAT
CACCAAGGCCCCCCTGAGCGCCTCTATGATCAAGAGATACGACGAGCACCACCAGGACCTGACCCTGCTG
AAAGCTCTCGTGCGGCAGCAGCTGCCTGAGAAGTACAAAGAGATTTTCTTCGACCAGAGCAAGAACGGCT
ACGCCGGCTACATTGACGGCGGAGCCAGCCAGGAAGAGTTCTACAAGTTCATCAAGCCCATCCTGGAAAA
GATGGACGGCACCGAGGAACTGCTCGTGAAGCTGAACAGAGAGGACCTGCTGCGGAAGCAGCGGACCTTC
GACAACGGCAGCATCCCCCACCAGATCCACCTGGGAGAGCTGCACGCCATTCTGCGGCGGCAGGAAGATT
TTTACCCATTCCTGAAGGACAACCGGGAAAAGATCGAGAAGATCCTGACCTTCCGCATCCCCTACTACGT
GGGCCCTCTGGCCAGGGGAAACAGCAGATTCGCCTGGATGACCAGAAAGAGCGAGGAAACCATCACCCCC
TGGAACTTCGAGGAAGTGGTGGACAAGGGCGCTTCCGCCCAGAGCTTCATCGAGCGGATGACCAACTTCG
ATAAGAACCTGCCCAACGAGAAGGTGCTGCCCAAGCACAGCCTGCTGTACGAGTACTTCACCGTGTATAA
CGAGCTGACCAAAGTGAAATACGTGACCGAGGGAATGAGAAAGCCCGCCTTCCTGAGCGGCGAGCAGAAA
AAGGCCATCGTGGACCTGCTGTTCAAGACCAACCGGAAAGTGACCGTGAAGCAGCTGAAAGAGGACTACT
TCAAGAAAATCGAGTGCTTCGACTCCGTGGAAATCTCCGGCGTGGAAGATCGGTTCAACGCCTCCCTGGG
CACATACCACGATCTGCTGAAAATTATCAAGGACAAGGACTTCCTGGACAATGAGGAAAACGAGGACATT
CTGGAAGATATCGTGCTGACCCTGACACTGTTTGAGGACAGAGAGATGATCGAGGAACGGCTGAAAACCT
ATGCCCACCTGTTCGACGACAAAGTGATGAAGCAGCTGAAGCGGCGGAGATACACCGGCTGGGGCAGGCT
GAGCCGGAAGCTGATCAACGGCATCCGGGACAAGCAGTCCGGCAAGACAATCCTGGATTTCCTGAAGTCC
GACGGCTTCGCCAACAGAAACTTCATGCAGCTGATCCACGACGACAGCCTGACCTTTAAAGAGGACATCC
AGAAAGCCCAGGTGTCCGGCCAGGGCGATAGCCTGCACGAGCACATTGCCAATCTGGCCGGCAGCCCCGC
CATTAAGAAGGGCATCCTGCAGACAGTGAAGGTGGTGGACGAGCTCGTGAAAGTGATGGGCCGGCACAAG
CCCGAGAACATCGTGATCGAAATGGCCAGAGAGAACCAGACCACCCAGAAGGGACAGAAGAACAGCCGCG
AGAGAATGAAGCGGATCGAAGAGGGCATCAAAGAGCTGGGCAGCCAGATCCTGAAAGAACACCCCGTGGA
AAACACCCAGCTGCAGAACGAGAAGCTGTACCTGTACTACCTGCAGAATGGGCGGGATATGTACGTGGAC
CAGGAACTGGACATCAACCGGCTGTCCGACTACGATGTGGACCATATCGTGCCTCAGAGCTTTCTGAAGG
ACGACTCCATCGACAACAAGGTGCTGACCAGAAGCGACAAGAACCGGGGCAAGAGCGACAACGTGCCCTC
CGAAGAGGTCGTGAAGAAGATGAAGAACTACTGGCGGCAGCTGCTGAACGCCAAGCTGATTACCCAGAGA
AAGTTCGACAATCTGACCAAGGCCGAGAGAGGCGGCCTGAGCGAACTGGATAAGGCCGGCTTCATCAAGA
GACAGCTGGTGGAAACCCGGCAGATCACAAAGCACGTGGCACAGATCCTGGACTCCCGGATGAACACTAA
GTACGACGAGAATGACAAGCTGATCCGGGAAGTGAAAGTGATCACCCTGAAGTCCAAGCTGGTGTCCGAT
TTCCGGAAGGATTTCCAGTTTTACAAAGTGCGCGAGATCAACAACTACCACCACGCCCACGACGCCTACC
TGAACGCCGTCGTGGGAACCGCCCTGATCAAAAAGTACCCTAAGCTGGAAAGCGAGTTCGTGTACGGCGA
CTACAAGGTGTACGACGTGCGGAAGATGATCGCCAAGAGCGAGCAGGAAATCGGCAAGGCTACCGCCAAG
TACTTCTTCTACAGCAACATCATGAACTTTTTCAAGACCGAGATTACCCTGGCCAACGGCGAGATCCGGA
AGCGGCCTCTGATCGAGACAAACGGCGAAACCGGGGAGATCGTGTGGGATAAGGGCCGGGATTTTGCCAC
CGTGCGGAAAGTGCTGAGCATGCCCCAAGTGAATATCGTGAAAAAGACCGAGGTGCAGACAGGCGGCTTC
AGCAAAGAGTCTATCCTGCCCAAGAGGAACAGCGATAAGCTGATCGCCAGAAAGAAGGACTGGGACCCTA
AGAAGTACGGCGGCTTCGACAGCCCCACCGTGGCCTATTCTGTGCTGGTGGTGGCCAAAGTGGAAAAGGG
CAAGTCCAAGAAACTGAAGAGTGTGAAAGAGCTGCTGGGGATCACCATCATGGAAAGAAGCAGCTTCGAG
AAGAATCCCATCGACTTTCTGGAAGCCAAGGGCTACAAAGAAGTGAAAAAGGACCTGATCATCAAGCTGC
CTAAGTACTCCCTGTTCGAGCTGGAAAACGGCCGGAAGAGAATGCTGGCCTCTGCCGGCGAACTGCAGAA
GGGAAACGAACTGGCCCTGCCCTCCAAATATGTGAACTTCCTGTACCTGGCCAGCCACTATGAGAAGCTG
AAGGGCTCCCCCGAGGATAATGAGCAGAAACAGCTGTTTGTGGAACAGCACAAGCACTACCTGGACGAGA
TCATCGAGCAGATCAGCGAGTTCTCCAAGAGAGTGATCCTGGCCGACGCTAATCTGGACAAAGTGCTGTC
CGCCTACAACAAGCACCGGGATAAGCCCATCAGAGAGCAGGCCGAGAATATCATCCACCTGTTTACCCTG
ACCAATCTGGGAGCCCCTGCCGCCTTCAAGTACTTTGACACCACCATCGACCGGAAGAGGTACACCAGCA
CCAAAGAGGTGCTGGACGCCACCCTGATCCACCAGAGCATCACCGGCCTGTACGAGACACGGATCGACCT
GTCTCAGCTGGGAGGCGACAAAAGGCCGGCGGCCACGAAAAAGGCCGGCCAGGCAAAAAAGAAAAAGTAA
GAATTCCTAGAGCTCGCTGATCAGCCTCGACTGTGCCTTCTAGTTGCCAGCCATCTGTTGTTTGCCCCTC
CCCCGTGCCTTCCTTGACCCTGGAAGGTGCCACTCCCACTGTCCTTTCCTAATAAAATGAGGAAATTGCA
TCGCATTGTCTGAGTAGGTGTCATTCTATTCTGGGGGGTGGGGTGGGGCAGGACAGCAAGGGGGAGGATT
GGGAAGAGAATAGCAGGCATGCTGGGGAGCGGCCGCAGGAACCCCTAGTGATGGAGTTGGCCACTCCCTC
TCTGCGCGCTCGCTCGCTCACTGAGGCCGGGCGACCAAAGGTCGCCCGRCGCCCGGGCTTTGCCCGGGCG
GCCTCAGTGAGCGAGCGAGCGCGCAGCTGCCTGCAGGGGCGCCTGATGCGGTATTTTCTCCTTACGCATC
TGTGCGGTATTTCACACCGCATA
[95 nt withheld, positions 5694-5788]
T
[46 nt withheld, positions 5790-5835]
C
[141 nt withheld, positions 5837-5977]
CCTTTGACGTTGGAGTCCACGTTCTTT
[37 nt withheld, positions 6005-6041]
ACTCTATCTCGGGCTATTCTTTTGATTTATAAGGGATTTTGCCGATTTCGGTCTATTGGTTAAAAAATGA
GCTGATTTAACAAAAATTTAACGCGAATTTTAACAAAATATTAACGTTTACAATTTTATGGTGCACTCTC
AGTACAATCTGCTCTGATGCCGCATAGTTAAGCCAGCCCCGACACCCGCCAACACCCGCTGACGCGCCCT
GACGGGCTTGTCTGCTCCCGGCATCCGCTTACAGACAAGCTGTGACCGTCTCCGGGAGCTGCATGTGTCA
GAGGTTTTCACCGTCATCACCGAAACGCGCGAGACGAAAGGGCCTCGTGATACGCCTATTTTTATAGGTT
AATGTCATGATAATAATGGTTTCTTAGACGTCAGGTGGCACTTTTCGGGGAAATGTGCGCGGAACCCCTA
TTTGTTTATTTTTCTAAATACATTCAAATATGTATCCGCTCATGAGACAATAACCCTGATAAATGCTTCA
ATAATATTGAAAAAGGAAGAGTATGAGTATTCAACATTTCCGTGTCGCCCTTATTCCCTTTTTTGCGGCA
TTTTGCCTTCCTGTTTTTGCTCACCCAGAAACGCTGGTGAAAGTAAAAGATGCTGAAGATCAGTTGGGTG
CACGAGTGGGTTACATCGAACTGGATCTCAACAGCGGTAAGATCCTTGAGAGTTTTCGCCCCGAAGAACG
TTTTCCAATGATGAGCACTTTTAAAGTTCTGCTATGTGGCGCGGTATTATCCCGTATTGACGCCGGGCAA
GAGCAACTCGGTCGCCGCATACACTATTCTCAGAATGACTTGGTTGAGTACTCACCAGTCACAGAAAAGC
ATCTTACGGATGGCATGACAGTAAGAGAATTATGCAGTGCTGCCATAACCATGAGTGATAACACTGCGGC
CAACTTACTTCTGACAACGATCGGAGGACCGAAGGAGCTAACCGCTTTTTTGCACAACATGGGGGATCAT
GTAACTCGCCTTGATCGTTGGGAACCGGAGCTGAATGAAGCCATACCAAACGACGAGCGTGACACCACGA
TGCCTGTAGCAATGGCAACAACGTTGCGCAAACTATTAACTGGCGAACTACTTACTCTAGCTTCCCGGCA
ACAATTAATAGACTGGATGGAGGCGGATAAAGTTGCAGGACCACTTCTGCGCTCGGCCCTTCCGGCTGGC
TGGTTTATTGCTGATAAATCTGGAGCCGGTGAGCGTGGAAGCCGCGGTATCATTGCAGCACTGGGGCCAG
ATGGTAAGCCCTCCCGTATCGTAGTTATCTACACGACGGGGAGTCAGGCAACTATGGATGAACGAAATAG
ACAGATCGCTGAGATAGGTGCCTCACTGATTAAGCATTGGTAACTGTCAGACCAAGTTTACTCATATATA
CTTTAGATTGATTTAAAACTTCATTTTTAATTTAAAAGGATCTAGGTGAAGATCCTTTTTGATAATCTCA
TGACCAAAATCCCTTAACGTGAGTTTTCGTTCCACTGAGCGTCAGACCCCGTAGAAAAGATCAAAGGATC
TTCTTGAGATCCTTTTTTTCTGCGCGTAATCTGCTGCTTGCAAACAAAAAAACCACCGCTACCAGCGGTG
GTTTGTTTGCCGGATCAAGAGCTACCAACTCTTTTTCCGAAGGTAACTGGCTTCAGCAGAGCGCAGATAC
CAAATACTGTTCTTCTAGTGTAGCCGTAGTTAGGCCACCACTTCAAGAACTCTGTAGCACCGCCTACATA
CCTCGCTCTGCTAATCCTGTTACCAGTGGCTGCTGCCAGTGGCGATAAGTCGTGTCTTACCGGGTTGGAC
TCAAGACGATAGTTACCGGATAAGGCGCAGCGGTCGGGCTGAACGGGGGGTTCGTGCACACAGCCCAGCT
TGGAGCGAACGACCTACACCGAACTGAGATACCTACAGCGTGAGCTATGAGAAAGCGCCACGCTTCCCGA
AGGGAGAAAGGCGGACAGGTATCCGGTAAGCGGCAGGGTCGGAACAGGAGAGCGCACGAGGGAGCTTCCA
GGGGGAAACGCCTGGTATCTTTATAGTCCTGTCGGGTTTCGCCACCTCTGACTTGAGCGTCGATTTTTGT
GATGCTCGTCAGGGGGGCGGAGCCTATGGAAAAACGCCAGCAACGCGGCCTTTTTACGGTTCCTGGCCTT
TTGCTGGCCTTTTGCTCACATGTGAGGGCCTATTTCCCATGATTCCTTCATATTTGCATATACGATACAA
GGCTGTTAGAGAGATAATTGGAATTAATTTGACTGTAAACACAAAGATATTAGTACAAAATACGTGACGT
AGAAAGTAATAATTTCTTGGGTAGTTTGCAGTTTTAAAATTATGTTTTAAAATGGACTATCATATGCTTA
CCGTAACTTGAAAGTATTTCGATTTCTTGGCTTTATATATCTTGTGGAAAGGACGAAACACCGAGCTCTA
AACACAAATTAGGGTTT
Features (pLannotate 1.2.2; 18 found; start..end, strand, type, name):
     79..122     +  misc_RNA       gRNA scaffold (fragment): guide RNA scaffold for the Streptococcus pyogenes CRISPR/Cas9 system
    169..454     +  enhancer       CMV enhancer: human cytomegalovirus immediate early enhancer; contains an 18-bp deletion relative to the standard CMV enhancer
    456..733     +  promoter       chicken β-actin promoter: No description available
    734..961     +  intron         hybrid intron: hybrid between chicken β-actin (CBA) and minute virus of mice (MMV) introns (Gray et al., 2011)
   1099..2700    +  CDS            Cas9(N): N-terminal portion of Streptococcus pyogenes Cas9 (Zetsche et al., 2015)
   2701..5199    +  CDS            Cas9(C): C-terminal portion of Streptococcus pyogenes Cas9 (Zetsche et al., 2015)
   5200..5247    +  CDS            nucleoplasmin NLS: bipartite nuclear localization signal from nucleoplasmin
   5281..5392    +  polyA_signal   bGH poly(A) signal: bovine growth hormone polyadenylation signal
   5497..5637    +  repeat_region  AAV2 ITR: inverted terminal repeat of adeno-associated virus serotype 2 inverted
   5642..5693    -  misc_feature   bom (fragment): basis of mobility region from pBR322
   5712..6167    +  rep_origin     f1 ori (sequence partly withheld): f1 bacteriophage origin of replication; arrow indicates direction of (+) strand synthesis
   6168..6217    -  misc_feature   bom (fragment): basis of mobility region from pBR322
   6319..6354    -  CDS            rop (fragment): Rop protein, which maintains plasmids at low copy number; rop
   6449..6553    +  promoter       AmpR promoter: bla
   6554..7414    +  CDS            AmpR: β-lactamase; bla; confers resistance to ampicillin, carbenicillin, and related antibiotics
   7585..8173    +  rep_origin     ori: high-copy-number ColE1/pMB1/pBR322/pUC origin of replication
   8235..8475    +  promoter       U6 promoter: RNA polymerase III promoter for human U6 snRNA
   8505..72      +  misc_RNA       gRNA scaffold (across the origin): guide RNA scaffold for the Streptococcus pyogenes CRISPR/Cas9 system
