[The description below was written by a language model from this plasmid's Addgene catalogue record and pLannotate feature annotations shown in this document.]
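Description:
pZNF507.1.0-gDNA is a mammalian CRISPR expression plasmid of about 8.5 kb built on the pX330 backbone. From a single vector it delivers both Streptococcus pyogenes Cas9 and a single guide RNA directed against the human transcription factor gene ZNF507. It is propagated in E. coli as a high-copy plasmid through a ColE1/pUC-type origin and selected with ampicillin via the β-lactamase gene. An f1/M13 phage origin and small pBR322-derived bom and rop fragments are also annotated in the backbone. No mammalian selection marker or reporter is recorded.

The plasmid carries two expression units. A human U6 RNA polymerase III promoter drives the guide RNA. The 20-nucleotide ZNF507 target sequence was inserted between the pX330 BbsI sites, which were destroyed during cloning, directly upstream of the S. pyogenes gRNA scaffold. The PAM listed with the target in the record is not part of the plasmid. The second unit uses a hybrid promoter made of the CMV enhancer, the chicken β-actin promoter and a hybrid CBA/MVM intron to express Cas9. The annotation software splits Cas9 into contiguous N- and C-terminal portions, which together form one continuous coding sequence. Cas9 is followed by a C-terminal nucleoplasmin nuclear localization signal and a bovine growth hormone polyadenylation signal. A single AAV2 ITR lies downstream of the cassette, and with only one annotated, the record does not indicate that the plasmid is meant for AAV packaging.

The depositor and repository sequence records give essentially the same feature map, with coordinates shifted by one base. The depositor notes that the plasmid is to be used with a companion donor plasmid, pZNF507-donor, which suggests Cas9 cleavage at the ZNF507 locus paired with donor-templated editing, although the record does not describe the intended modification.
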