Addgene plasmid #112401: pZNF507.1.0-gDNA
Purpose: CRISPR plasmid for expression of Cas9 and gRNA targeting human transcription factor ZNF507
Depositing lab: Kevin White. Depositing organization: University of Chicago.
Backbone
  Vector backbone: pX330
  Backbone manufacturer: Zhang lab (Addgene plasmid ID: 42230)
  Vector type: Mammalian Expression, CRISPR
Growth in bacteria
  Bacterial resistance: Ampicillin, 100 μg/mL
  Growth temperature: 37°C
  Growth strain: DH5alpha
  Copy number: High Copy
Gene/Insert
  Gene/Insert name: ZNF507
  gRNA/shRNA sequence: AGCTCTAAACACAAATTAGG TGG
  Species: H. sapiens (human)
  Entrez Gene: ZNF507 (a.k.a. Zfp507)
  Cloning method: Restriction Enzyme; 5′ cloning site BbsI (destroyed during cloning); 3′ cloning site BbsI (destroyed during cloning)
  Sequencing primers: 5′ hU6-F (5'-GAGGGCCTATTTCCCATGATT-3')
Terms and licenses: Academic/Nonprofit Terms; Industry Terms: Not Available to Industry
Depositor comments: gRNA sequence listed includes 20 nucleotide target sequence, followed by the uncloned PAM sequence. The PAM sequence is not present in the plasmid. Use with plasmid pZNF507-donor.
How to cite: pZNF507.1.0-gDNA was a gift from Kevin White (Addgene plasmid # 112401 ; http://n2t.net/addgene:112401 ; RRID:Addgene_112401)
